Addgene plasmid #89165: pT7-VP4SA11
Purpose: Express Rotavirus SA11 VP4 in mammalian cells
Depositing lab: Takeshi Kobayashi. Depositing organization: The University of Osaka. Publication: Entirely plasmid-based reverse genetics system for rotaviruses. Kanai Y, Komoto S, Kawagishi T, Nouda R, Nagasawa N, Onishi M, Matsuura Y, Taniguchi K, Kobayashi T. Proc Natl Acad Sci U S A. 2017 Jan 30. pii: 201618424. doi: 10.1073/pnas.1618424114. PubMed 28137864.
Backbone
  Vector backbone: p3E5
  Backbone size w/o insert (bp): 3074
  Total vector size (bp): 5436
  Vector type: Mammalian Expression
Growth in bacteria
  Bacterial resistance: Ampicillin, 100 μg/mL
  Growth temperature: 37°C
  Growth strain: DH5alpha
  Copy number: High Copy
Gene/Insert
  Gene/Insert name: Rotavirus SA11 VP4
  Species: Rotavirus SA11
  Insert size (bp): 2362
  GenBank ID: LC178567
  Promoter: T7 promotor
  Cloning method: Gibson Cloning
  Sequencing primers: 5′ T7 forward CTGTGGATAACCGTATTACCG; 3′ T7 terminal GCTAGTTATTGCTCAGCGG
Terms and licenses: Academic/Nonprofit Terms; Industry Terms: Not Available to Industry
How to cite: pT7-VP4SA11 was a gift from Takeshi Kobayashi (Addgene plasmid # 89165 ; http://n2t.net/addgene:89165 ; RRID:Addgene_89165)
