[The description below was written by a language model from this plasmid's Addgene catalogue record and pLannotate feature annotations shown in this document.]
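Description:
pT7-VP4SA11 is a 5,436 bp rescue plasmid from an entirely plasmid-based reverse genetics system for rotaviruses. It carries a cDNA copy of the VP4 gene segment of simian rotavirus strain SA11 (2,362 bp insert) in the p3E5 backbone. It is catalogued as a mammalian expression vector, but transcription depends on a bacteriophage T7 promoter rather than a cellular promoter. The construct therefore works only in mammalian cells that are supplied with T7 RNA polymerase. For propagation in E. coli it has a high-copy ColE1/pUC-type origin and a β-lactamase gene with its own promoter for ampicillin selection. The feature table also lists short fragments of rop, bom, TcR, lacI, an RSF origin, a pUC multiple cloning site and a gene 10-derived tag, plus an SP6 promoter. These appear to be backbone remnants with no evident role in the design.

The functional cassette lies on the reverse strand. It runs from the T7 promoter through the VP4 segment, with an annotated open reading frame of about 2.3 kb, into a hepatitis delta virus ribozyme and then a T7 terminator. Placing the promoter just upstream of the viral cDNA and the self-cleaving ribozyme just downstream is a standard arrangement for producing transcripts with ends that closely match the authentic viral RNA. The ribozyme trims the 3′ end after transcription, and the terminator stops the polymerase. VP4 is the outer capsid spike protein, and its VP8* portion mediates attachment to host glycans and is a major target of neutralising antibodies. The plasmid supplies this segment for recovering recombinant SA11 virus, presumably alongside equivalent plasmids for the other genome segments, and it provides a template for engineering VP4 mutations.
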