Features (pLannotate 1.2.2; 15 found; start..end, strand, type, name):
     48..636     -  rep_origin     ori: high-copy-number ColE1/pMB1/pBR322/pUC origin of replication
    807..1667    -  CDS            AmpR: β-lactamase; bla; confers resistance to ampicillin, carbenicillin, and related antibiotics
   1668..1772    -  promoter       AmpR promoter: bla
   1867..1902    +  CDS            rop (fragment): Rop protein, which maintains plasmids at low copy number; rop
   2004..2052    +  misc_feature   bom (fragment): basis of mobility region from pBR322
   2053..2328    -  CDS            TcR (fragment): tetracycline efflux protein; tet; confers resistance to tetracycline
   2556..2574    +  promoter       SP6 promoter: promoter for bacteriophage SP6 RNA polymerase
   2579..2613    -  misc_feature   MCS (fragment): pUC18/19 multiple cloning site
   2642..2689    -  terminator     T7 terminator: transcription terminator for bacteriophage T7 RNA polymerase
   2697..2746    -  CDS            SET1 (fragment): solubility-enhancement tag derived from T7 phage gene 10B
   2759..2850    -  ncRNA          HDV ribozyme: Accession: RF00094 - Hepatitis delta virus ribozyme
   2875..5202    -  CDS            VP4_ROTS1: Experimental evidence at protein level: Swiss-Prot protein existence level 1. [Outer capsid protein VP8*]: Forms the head of the spikes and mediates the recognition of specific host cell surface glycans. It is the viral hemagglutinin and an important target of neutralizing antibodies. In sialic acid-dependent strains, VP8* binds to host cell sialic acid, most probably a ganglioside, providing the initial contact. In some other strains, VP8* mediates the attachment to histo- blood group antigens (HBGAs) for viral entry. From Rotavirus A (strain RVA/SA11-Both/G3P5B[2]) (RV-A) (Simian Agent 11 (s
   5210..5228    -  promoter       T7 promoter: promoter for bacteriophage T7 RNA polymerase
   5248..5301    -  CDS            lacI (fragment): lac repressor; lacI; The lac repressor binds to the lac operator to inhibit transcription in E. coli. This inhibition can be relieved by adding lactose or isopropyl-β-D-thiogalactopyranoside (IPTG).
   5303..5436    -  rep_origin     RSF ori (fragment): Plasmids containing the RSF 1030 origin of replication can be propagated in E. coli cells that contain additional plasmids with compatible origins.
>Addgene plasmid #89165 | pT7-VP4SA11 | addgene full sequence | sequence record 176101 | Addgene NGS Result
GGCCAGCAAAAGGCCAGGAACCGTAAAAAGGCCGCGTTGCTGGCGTTTTTCCATAGGCTCCGCCCCCCTG
ACGAGCATCACAAAAATCGACGCTCAAGTCAGAGGTGGCGAAACCCGACAGGACTATAAAGATACCAGGC
GTTTCCCCCTGGAAGCTCCCTCGTGCGCTCTCCTGTTCCGACCCTGCCGCTTACCGGATACCTGTCCGCC
TTTCTCCCTTCGGGAAGCGTGGCGCTTTCTCATAGCTCACGCTGTAGGTATCTCAGTTCGGTGTAGGTCG
TTCGCTCCAAGCTGGGCTGTGTGCACGAACCCCCCGTTCAGCCCGACCGCTGCGCCTTATCCGGTAACTA
TCGTCTTGAGTCCAACCCGGTAAGACACGACTTATCGCCACTGGCAGCAGCCACTGGTAACAGGATTAGC
AGAGCGAGGTATGTAGGCGGTGCTACAGAGTTCTTGAAGTGGTGGCCTAACTACGGCTACACTAGAAGAA
CAGTATTTGGTATCTGCGCTCTGCTGAAGCCAGTTACCTTCGGAAAAAGAGTTGGTAGCTCTTGATCCGG
CAAACAAACCACCGCTGGTAGCGGTGGTTTTTTTGTTTGCAAGCAGCAGATTACGCGCAGAAAAAAAGGA
TCTCAAGAAGATCCTTTGATCTTTTCTACGGGGTCTGACGCTCAGTGGAACGAAAACTCACGTTAAGGGA
TTTTGGTCATGAGATTATCAAAAAGGATCTTCACCTAGATCCTTTTAAATTAAAAATGAAGTTTTAAATC
AATCTAAAGTATATATGAGTAAACTTGGTCTGACAGTTACCAATGCTTAATCAGTGAGGCACCTATCTCA
GCGATCTGTCTATTTCGTTCATCCATAGTTGCCTGACTCCCCGTCGTGTAGATAACTACGATACGGGAGG
GCTTACCATCTGGCCCCAGTGCTGCAATGATACCGCGAGACCCACGCTCACCGGCTCCAGATTTATCAGC
AATAAACCAGCCAGCCGGAAGGGCCGAGCGCAGAAGTGGTCCTGCAACTTTATCCGCCTCCATCCAGTCT
ATTAATTGTTGCCGGGAAGCTAGAGTAAGTAGTTCGCCAGTTAATAGTTTGCGCAACGTTGTTGCCATTG
CTACAGGCATCGTGGTGTCACGCTCGTCGTTTGGTATGGCTTCATTCAGCTCCGGTTCCCAACGATCAAG
GCGAGTTACATGATCCCCCATGTTGTGCAAAAAAGCGGTTAGCTCCTTCGGTCCTCCGATCGTTGTCAGA
AGTAAGTTGGCCGCAGTGTTATCACTCATGGTTATGGCAGCACTGCATAATTCTCTTACTGTCATGCCAT
CCGTAAGATGCTTTTCTGTGACTGGTGAGTACTCAACCAAGTCATTCTGAGAATAGTGTATGCGGCGACC
GAGTTGCTCTTGCCCGGCGTCAATACGGGATAATACCGCGCCACATAGCAGAACTTTAAAAGTGCTCATC
ATTGGAAAACGTTCTTCGGGGCGAAAACTCTCAAGGATCTTACCGCTGTTGAGATCCAGTTCGATGTAAC
CCACTCGTGCACCCAACTGATCTTCAGCATCTTTTACTTTCACCAGCGTTTCTGGGTGAGCAAAAACAGG
AAGGCAAAATGCCGCAAAAAAGGGAATAAGGGCGACACGGAAATGTTGAATACTCATACTCTTCCTTTTT
CAATATTATTGAAGCATTTATCAGGGTTATTGTCTCATGAGCGGATACATATTTGAATGTATTTAGAAAA
ATAAACAAATAGGGGTTCCGCGCACATTTCCCCGAAAAGTGCCACCTGACGTCTAAGAAACCATTATTAT
CATGACATTAACCTATAAAAATAGGCGTATCACGAGGCCCTTTCGTCTCGCGCGTTTCGGTGATGACGGT
GAAAACCTCTGACACATGCAGCTCCCGGAGACGGTCACAGCTTGTCTGTAAGCGGATGCCGGGAGCAGAC
AAGCCCGTCAGGGCGCGTCAGCGGGTGTTGGCGGGTGTCGGGGCTGGCTTAACTATGCGGCATCAGAGCA
GATTGTACTGAGAGTGCACCATTCGACGCTCTCCCTTATGCGACTCCTGCATTAAGAAGCAGCCCAGTAG
TAGGTTGAGGCCGTTGAGCACCGCCGCCGCAAGGAATGGTGCAAGGAGATGGCGCCCAACAGTCCCCCGG
CCACGGGGCCTGCCACCATACCCACGCCGAAACAAGCGCTCATGAGCCCGAAGTGGCGAGCCCGATCTTC
CCCATCGGTGATGTCGGCGATATAGGCGCCAGCAACCGCACCTGTGGCGCCGGTGATGCCGGCCACGATG
CGTCCGGCGTAGAGGATCTGGCTAGCGATGACCCTGCTGATTGGTTCGCTGACCATTTCCGGGTGCGGGA
CGGCGTTACCAGAAACTCAGAAGGTTCGTCCAACCAAACCGACTCTGACGGCAGTTTACGAGAGAGATGA
TAGGGTCTGCTTCAGTAAGCCAGATGCTACACAATTAGGCTTGTACATATTGTCGTTAGAACGCGGCTAC
AATTAATACATAACCTTATGTATCATACACATACGATTTAGGTGACACTATAGAATACAAGCTTGCATGC
CTGCAGGTCGACTCTAGAGGATCTCGATCCGGATATAGTTCCTCCTTTCAGCAAAAAACCCCTCAAGACC
CGTTTAGAGGCCCCAAGGGGTTATGCTAGTTATTGCTCAGCGGTGGCAGCAGCCAACTCAGCTTCCTTTC
GGGCTTTGTTAGCAGCCGGATCCTTTTTTTTGAGCTCTCCCTTAGCCATCCGAGTGGACGACGTCCTCCT
TCGGATGCCCAGGTCGGACCGCGAGGAGGTGGAGATGCCATGCCGACCCGGTCACATCCTCTAGAAATTA
CTCACAACCTGCATTGCATAATCAGTTGTTCAATTCTATTTCTAATTATAGGATTGTCCTGATTAATGAA
TTCACGTAAAACTCTTGGGTCAGATCTTAAAAGATTAAATGCTTGTTGCTTAGTAATGCCGTAATTATCG
TTCAAATTTTTAAGTGTTTTAAAATCAATTATAGCGGATATTACTGGAGAATCTGTAACTAAGTCAGCGA
ATTTTTGTACATCAAATGGTATTTCCTCAAATGTATCCACTTTATAAGCAAAAAATTTCCCATCAATTCC
AGCTTCAAACACATCATCGTTGTTTATAACGCGGTAAGCCCTATTTGGTATGAATTTTTCCGATGCTTCA
GTAACAATGTCAGGTATTGTGTTTGGTGATATTTGAGTCGATTTATCTATCTTAGTCTTCAAAACAGCCG
CTGATATATCATCAAAATTCATACCCTCAGTTTGTGTTGCCATTTCCTTTAGTCTCAATCTTCTACTGAT
AGTTGACGTTTGTGTCGAAACTGAACTTACTGATGACGATATATCAGTTATTTGTGTTGATACATCCGTC
CATGCTGATGCTGAAGATCCAATCGAACGTATAGATGAACCTCTTGATATTGATGATGCTGCGTCTGATA
AAGAATCTGTCAGTGTTGAAACTGAATTCGCTAATCCTGACTTTTTGAATTTTTTCATAACATTAGTAGC
CATTGATTTTGCAGCATCAATAGTACTTTTAATGCCAGAAAACATTGAGAACATATCTAATGGTAGAAGC
GCTAAATCGATTAACTGCGACATTGCAATTTCTTGAGACAAAGCGTTAAACTCTTCTCTTAGTTCTCCTA
ACTGCCTTTCTAAATCTTGTCGTACAGTAACTGAGTTTGCTATAGGAGTCTGATAGTCATCATTTGATGG
CACTAATGATATAAGTGAAAATCGTCCAGCAATTTCATAATATTCTTTACCATTATTTGGATCTGCAGCA
GGCAGACCATACAATCTATCTAATCTAGTTCTAGTCAGTTTAAAGTGTGGTTCTTCGACAGCTAGTCTAA
ATCTAAATCTTAATGAATTTAATGATACGAAATCTGTAAATTGAGTAGATAGTGTTACACCAGCTGAATG
TAAAGAAACTGCTCCCCCAGTTAAAACAGGCCATTGTCCAACTGGTAGACTAAAATTATAGCTGCCTCCA
GTACACATAACTGAATTCAAGTTTGCTGCTAACGATCGGACATACACCACGTTACGAAATGCTTGTGAAT
CATCCCAGTAATCGATATAGACGTATGAATTCTCTTTAATTACTTCAAATTTAGATACAACAAAATCAGT
TGGTAAATATCCTCCATTAAAACTGAAGTCATTAACGCCATTCACTGAACAAGTAGTATGTGCGGTAACT
TCTTCACCATCACGAGTATATGTGTATTGATAATTCGCTGGCTTAAATGATATTTCTGACCACTTATATC
CCAGCCCTCCTGATTTTATAATTGTATTTGCAAATTTAAATCTAATAGTTATATCTCTATTATATTGCAT
TTCTTTCCATAATGATGTCTTGGATATCACAATATCTTCATTAGCTTGAGCTCTATAGTGTATTACATCT
CTAGCAGTCAACGATAATGGTACAACATTTCTAGTATTTTGTATTGGTGGTAATCCATTATTAATGTATT
CCGTACATTTAGACTCTTCAGATCTAGGAATTATATAAAAGTCACAAAAAGCAGTCATGTTAACAGAATC
ATAATTCGTTGTTGAATAATGTGCTGTCCTAGCGTTAGGTGTCTGTCCTTCATATGTATATAATTTTTCA
TTATGCTTCATAACTGCATATAATTTCGGACTGGATAGTAATGGTCCATATTGTCCTATACTTCCATTTG
CAGTTGTTTTTACGACATCAATAAATTTCCACTGGTCTTGTGAAGTATTGGATACCGTTAATTGTTCTTG
AATACCAAATATAGTGTAAGTTCTATTTTCAGACTGAACATTTGGCTCGATTAAAATTGTGGCTAACCAT
CTATCTGTATTATTTGTACCTTCAACAATTACGCCAGGTGTCGTTGGAGCCAGTAACATCCAATAATCGA
CTGGTGGATTGAATGTCGTTGGTTGATAAGGCCCATCCAGCAATGGTCCAACTGTCGTAGAATCATTAAT
TTCTCCAGGTCCCCAGTTAACTGGAGCATAACCTGTTTGCGCAAATGGTCCAGGATTAATTGTGACATTT
TGTGATTTAGTTGATCCAATCTCTTGTATCTCATCGGATAAATCTACTGTATAAGAATTCGTGAGCAATT
GTCTATAAATGAGCGAAGCCATTTTATAGCCTATAGTGAGTCGTATTAACCCGGGATCGATATCCCCCTG
CATTAATGAATCGGCCAACGCGCGGGGAGAGGCGGTTTGCGTATTGGGCGCTCTTCCGCTTCCTCGCTCA
CTGACTCGCTGCGCTCGGTCGTTCGGCTGCGGCGAGCGGTATCAGCTCACTCAAAGGCGGTAATACGGTT
ATCCACAGAATCAGGGGATAACGCAGGAAAGAACATGTGAGCAAAA
